>Addgene plasmid #186617 | Klc1-GFP | addgene full sequence | sequence record 369200 | Addgene NGS Result
CGTTACATAACTTACGGTAAATGGCCCGCCTGGCTGACCGCCCAACGACCCCCGCCCATTGACGTCAATA
ATGACGTATGTTCCCATAGTAACGCCAATAGGGACTTTCCATTGACGTCAATGGGTGGAGTATTTACGGT
AAACTGCCCACTTGGCAGTACATCAAGTGTATCATATGCCAAGTACGCCCCCTATTGACGTCAATGACGG
TAAATGGCCCGCCTGGCATTATGCCCAGTACATGACCTTATGGGACTTTCCTACTTGGCAGTACATCTAC
GTATTAGTCATCGCTATTACCATGGTGATGCGGTTTTGGCAGTACATCAATGGGCGTGGATAGCGGTTTG
ACTCACGGGGATTTCCAAGTCTCCACCCCATTGACGTCAATGGGAGTTTGTTTTGGCACCAAAATCAACG
GGACTTTCCAAAATGTCGTAACAACTCCGCCCCATTGACGCAAATGGGCGGTAGGCGTGTACGGTGGGAG
GTCTATATAAGCAGAGCTGGTTTAGTGAACCGTCAGATCCGCTAGCGATGTATGACAACATGTCCACAAT
GGTGTACATAAAGGAAGACAAGTTGGAGAAGCTTACACAGGATGAAATTATTTCTAAGACAAAGCAAGTA
ATTCAGGGGCTGGAAGCTTTGAAGAATGAGCACAATTCCATTTTACAAAGTTTGCTGGAGACACTGAAGT
GTTTGAAGAAAGATGATGAAAGTAATTTGGTGGAGGAGAAATCAAACATGATCCGGAAGTCACTGGAGAT
GTTGGAGCTCGGCCTGAGTGAGGCACAGGTTATGATGGCTTTGTCAAATCACCTGAATGCTGTGGAGTCC
GAGAAGCAGAAACTGCGTGCGCAGGTTCGTCGTCTGTGCCAGGAGAATCAGTGGCTACGGGATGAACTGG
CCAACACGCAGCAGAAACTGCAGAAGAGTGAGCAGTCTGTGGCTCAACTGGAGGAGGAGAAGAAGCATCT
GGAGTTTATGAATCAGCTAAAAAAATATGATGACGACATTTCCCCATCCGAGGACAAAGACACTGATTCT
ACCAAAGAGCCTCTGGATGACCTTTTCCCCAATGATGAAGACGACCCAGGGCAAGGAATCCAGCAGCAGC
ACAGCAGTGCAGCCGCGGCTGCCCAGCAGGGCGGCTACGAGATCCCCGCGCGGCTGCGGACGCTCCACAA
CCTGGTGATCCAGTACGCCTCGCAGGGGCGCTACGAGGTAGCTGTGCCCCTCTGCAAGCAGGCCCTGGAG
GACCTGGAGAAGACTTCAGGACACGACCACCCGGACGTGGCCACCATGCTCAACATCCTGGCCTTGGTGT
ACAGGGATCAGAATAAATACAAAGATGCAGCTAACCTACTGAATGATGCCTTGGCTATTCGTGAGAAAAC
TTTGGGCAAAGATCATCCTGCGGTGGCGGCGACTTTGAATAACCTTGCAGTCCTTTATGGTAAAAGAGGG
AAGTACAAAGAAGCAGAGCCGTTGTGTAAAAGAGCTCTGGAAATCCGAGAAAAGGTTTTGGGGAAGGATC
ACCCCGATGTTGCCAAGCAGTTAAATAACTTGGCCTTACTGTGCCAGAACCAGGGCAAGTATGAAGAAGT
AGAATATTATTATCAAAGAGCCCTCGAGATCTACCAGACAAAACTGGGACCTGATGACCCCAACGTGGCT
AAGACGAAAAATAACCTGGCATCCTGCTATTTGAAACAAGGAAAGTTCAAGCAAGCAGAAACACTGTACA
AAGAGATTCTCACTCGTGCACATGAAAGGGAGTTTGGTTCTGTAGATGATGAAAATAAACCCATCTGGAT
GCATGCTGAAGAAAGAGAAGAATGCAAAGGAAAGCAAAAGGATGGGACATCTTTTGGAGAGTATGGCGGC
TGGTACAAAGCCTGCAAAGTTGATAGTCCAACTGTTACAACCACTCTAAAAAACCTTGGGGCACTTTACA
GACGTCAAGGCAAATTTGAAGCTGCAGAAACGTTAGAAGAAGCTGCTATGAGGTCTCGTAAACAGGGTCT
TGACAATGTTCACAAACAGAGGGTGGCAGAAGTGCTCAATGACCCTGAGAACATGGAGAAGCGCAGGAGC
CGTGAGAGCCTCAACGTGGACGTGGTCAAGTACGAGAGTGGCCCTGACGGAGGGGAGGAAGTGAGTATGA
GCGTAGAGTGGAACGGGGGCGTCTCTGGCCGAGCCTCTTTTTGTGGAAAACGACAGCAGCAGCAGTGGCC
TGGAAGACGCCACCGCCGGGTACCGCGGGCCCGGGATCCACCGGTCATGGTGAGCAAGGGCGCCGAGCTG
TTCACCGGCATCGTGCCCATCCTGATCGAGCTGAATGGCGATGTGAATGGCCACAAGTTCAGCGTGAGCG
GCGAGGGCGAGGGCGATGCCACCTACGGCAAGCTGACCCTGAAGTTCATCTGCACCACCGGCAAGCTGCC
TGTGCCCTGGCCCACCCTGGTGACCACCCTGAGCTACGGCGTGCAGTGCTTCTCACGCTACCCCGATCAC
ATGAAGCAGCACGACTTCTTCAAGAGCGCCATGCCTGAGGGCTACATCCAGGAGCGCACCATCTTCTTCG
AGGATGACGGCAACTACAAGTCGCGCGCCGAGGTGAAGTTCGAGGGCGATACCCTGGTGAATCGCATCGA
GCTGACCGGCACCGATTTCAAGGAGGATGGCAACATCCTGGGCAATAAGATGGAGTACAACTACAACGCC
CACAATGTGTACATCATGACCGACAAGGCCAAGAATGGCATCAAGGTGAACTTCAAGATCCGCCACAACA
TCGAGGATGGCAGCGTGCAGCTGGCCGACCACTACCAGCAGAATACCCCCATCGGCGATGGCCCTGTGCT
GCTGCCCGATAACCACTACCTGTCCACCCAGAGCGCCCTGTCCAAGGACCCCAACGAGAAGCGCGATCAC
ATGATCTACTTCGGCTTCGTGACCGCCGCCGCCATCACCCACGGCATGGATGAGCTGTACAAGTGAGCGG
CCGCGACTCTAGATCATAATCAGCCATACCACATTTGTAGAGGTTTTACTTGCTTTAAAAAACCTCCCAC
ACCTCCCCCTGAACCTGAAACATAAAATGAATGCAATTGTTGTTGTTAACTTGTTTATTGCAGCTTATAA
TGGTTACAAATAAAGCAATAGCATCACAAATTTCACAAATAAAGCATTTTTTTCACTGCATTCTAGTTGT
GGTTTGTCCAAACTCATCAATGTATCTTAAGGCGTAAATTGTAAGCGTTAATATTTTGTTAAAATTCGCG
TTAAATTTTTGTTAAATCAGCTCATTTTTTAACCAATAGGCCGAAATCGGCAAAATCCCTTATAAATCAA
AAGAATAGACCGAGATAGGGT
[37 nt withheld, positions 3382-3418]
AAAGAACGTGGACTCCAACGTCAAAGG
[49 nt withheld, positions 3446-3494]
T
[91 nt withheld, positions 3496-3586]
G
[124 nt withheld, positions 3588-3711]
CAGGTGGCACTTTTCGGGGAAATGTGCGCGGAACCCCTATTTGTTTATTTTTCTAAATACATTCAAATAT
GTATCCGCTCATGAGACAATAACCCTGATAAATGCTTCAATAATATTGAAAAAGGAAGAGTCCTGAGGCG
GAAAGAACCAGCTGTGGAATGTGTGTCAGTTAGGGTGTGGAAAGTCCCCAGGCTCCCCAGCAGGCAGAAG
TATGCAAAGCATGCATCTCAATTAGTCAGCAACCATAGTCCCGCCCCTAACTCCGCCCATCCCGCCCCTA
ACTCCGCCCAGTTCCGCCCATTCTCCGCCCCATGGCTGACTAATTTTTTTTATTTATGCAGAGGCCGAGG
CCGCCTCGGCCTCTGAGCTATTCCAGAAGTAGTGAGGAGGCTTTTTTGGAGGCCTAGGCTTTTGCAAAGA
TCGATCAAGAGACAGGATGAGGATCGTTTCGCATGATTGAACAAGATGGATTGCACGCAGGTTCTCCGGC
CGCTTGGGTGGAGAGGCTATTCGGCTATGACTGGGCACAACAGACAATCGGCTGCTCTGATGCCGCCGTG
TTCCGGCTGTCAGCGCAGGGGCGCCCGGTTCTTTTTGTCAAGACCGACCTGTCCGGTGCCCTGAATGAAC
TGCAAGACGAGGCAGCGCGGCTATCGTGGCTGGCCACGACGGGCGTTCCTTGCGCAGCTGTGCTCGACGT
TGTCACTGAAGCGGGAAGGGACTGGCTGCTATTGGGCGAAGTGCCGGGGCAGGATCTCCTGTCATCTCAC
CTTGCTCCTGCCGAGAAAGTATCCATCATGGCTGATGCAATGCGGCGGCTGCATACGCTTGATCCGGCTA
CCTGCCCATTCGACCACCAAGCGAAACATCGCATCGAGCGAGCACGTACTCGGATGGAAGCCGGTCTTGT
CGATCAGGATGATCTGGACGAAGAGCATCAGGGGCTCGCGCCAGCCGAACTGTTCGCCAGGCTCAAGGCG
AGCATGCCCGACGGCGAGGATCTCGTCGTGACCCATGGCGATGCCTGCTTGCCGAATATCATGGTGGAAA
ATGGCCGCTTTTCTGGATTCATCGACTGTGGCCGGCTGGGTGTGGCGGACCGCTATCAGGACATAGCGTT
GGCTACCCGTGATATTGCTGAAGAGCTTGGCGGCGAATGGGCTGACCGCTTCCTCGTGCTTTACGGTATC
GCCGCTCCCGATTCGCAGCGCATCGCCTTCTATCGCCTTCTTGACGAGTTCTTCTGAGCGGGACTCTGGG
GTTCGAAATGACCGACCAAGCGACGCCCAACCTGCCATCACGAGATTTCGATTCCACCGCCGCCTTCTAT
GAAAGGTTGGGCTTCGGAATCGTTTTCCGGGACGCCGGCTGGATGATCCTCCAGCGCGGGGATCTCATGC
TGGAGTTCTTCGCCCACCCTAGGGGGAGGCTAACTGAAACACGGAAGGAGACAATACCGGAAGGAACCCG
CGCTATGACGGCAATAAAAAGACAGAATAAAACGCACGGTGTTGGGTCGTTTGTTCATAAACGCGGGGTT
CGGTCCCAGGGCTGGCACTCTGTCGATACCCCACCGAGACCCCATTGGGGCCAATACGCCCGCGTTTCTT
CCTTTTCCCCACCCCACCCCCCAAGTTCGGGTGAAGGCCCAGGGCTCGCAGCCAACGTCGGGGCGGCAGG
CCCTGCCATAGCCTCAGGTTACTCATATATACTTTAGATTGATTTAAAACTTCATTTTTAATTTAAAAGG
ATCTAGGTGAAGATCCTTTTTGATAATCTCATGACCAAAATCCCTTAACGTGAGTTTTCGTTCCACTGAG
CGTCAGACCCCGTAGAAAAGATCAAAGGATCTTCTTGAGATCCTTTTTTTCTGCGCGTAATCTGCTGCTT
GCAAACAAAAAAACCACCGCTACCAGCGGTGGTTTGTTTGCCGGATCAAGAGCTACCAACTCTTTTTCCG
AAGGTAACTGGCTTCAGCAGAGCGCAGATACCAAATACTGTTCTTCTAGTGTAGCCGTAGTTAGGCCACC
ACTTCAAGAACTCTGTAGCACCGCCTACATACCTCGCTCTGCTAATCCTGTTACCAGTGGCTGCTGCCAG
TGGCGATAAGTCGTGTCTTACCGGGTTGGACTCAAGACGATAGTTACCGGATAAGGCGCAGCGGTCGGGC
TGAACGGGGGGTTCGTGCACACAGCCCAGCTTGGAGCGAACGACCTACACCGAACTGAGATACCTACAGC
GTGAGCTATGAGAAAGCGCCACGCTTCCCGAAGGGAGAAAGGCGGACAGGTATCCGGTAAGCGGCAGGGT
CGGAACAGGAGAGCGCACGAGGGAGCTTCCAGGGGGAAACGCCTGGTATCTTTATAGTCCTGTCGGGTTT
CGCCACCTCTGACTTGAGCGTCGATTTTTGTGATGCTCGTCAGGGGGGCGGAGCCTATGGAAAAACGCCA
GCAACGCGGCCTTTTTACGGTTCCTGGCCTTTTGCTGGCCTTTTGCTCACATGTTCTTTCCTGCGTTATC
CCCTGATTCTGTGGATAACCGTATTACCGCCATGCATTAGTTATTAATAGTAATCAATTACGGGGTCATT
AGTTCATAGCCCATATATGGAGTTCCG
Features (pLannotate 1.2.2; 16 found; start..end, strand, type, name):
      1..304     +  enhancer       CMV enhancer: human cytomegalovirus immediate early enhancer
    305..508     +  promoter       CMV promoter: human cytomegalovirus (CMV) immediate early promoter
    538..2256    +  CDS            KLC1: KLC1_HUMAN - Also known as KLC, KNS2. Experimental evidence at protein level: Swiss-Prot protein existence level 1. Kinesin is a microtubule-associated force-producing protein that may play a role in organelle transport. The light chain may function in coupling of cargo to the heavy chain or in the modulation of its ATPase activity. From Homo sapiens (Human).
   2259..2285    +  misc_feature   MCS (fragment): multiple cloning site
   2287..3006    +  CDS            AcGFP1: Aequorea coerulescens GFP mammalian codon-optimized
   3022..3105    +  CDS            large T antigen (fragment): large T antigen from SV40 (simian virus 40)
   3128..3249    +  polyA_signal   SV40 poly(A) signal: SV40 polyadenylation signal
   3283..3711    -  rep_origin     f1 ori (sequence partly withheld): f1 bacteriophage origin of replication; arrow indicates direction of (+) strand synthesis
   3738..3842    +  promoter       AmpR promoter: bla
   3911..4121    +  promoter       SV40 promoter: SV40 early promoter
   4164..4958    +  CDS            NeoR/KanR: aminoglycoside phosphotransferase from Tn5; aph(3')-II (or nptII); confers resistance to neomycin, kanamycin, and G418 (Geneticin®)
   4979..5131    +  CDS            ble (fragment): BLE_KLEPN - Experimental evidence at protein level: Swiss-Prot protein existence level 1. Binding protein with a strong affinity to the bleomycin family of antibiotics. Binds to CL990; an antimitotic-antibiotic compound. From Klebsiella pneumoniae.
   5190..5237    +  polyA_signal   HSV TK poly(A) signal: herpes simplex virus thymidine kinase polyadenylation signal (Cole and Stacy, 1985)
   5328..5344    -  polyA_signal   bGH poly(A) signal (fragment): bovine growth hormone polyadenylation signal
   5566..6154    +  rep_origin     ori: high-copy-number ColE1/pMB1/pBR322/pUC origin of replication
   6269..6328    +  enhancer       CMV enhancer (fragment): human cytomegalovirus immediate early enhancer
