[The description below was written by a language model from this plasmid's Addgene catalogue record and pLannotate feature annotations shown in this document.]
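Description:
Klc1-GFP is a mammalian expression plasmid built on a GFP-N1 backbone that encodes human kinesin light chain 1 (KLC1) fused at its C terminus to a green fluorescent protein. The 1,719 bp KLC1 coding sequence was inserted between the NheI and KpnI sites of the multiple cloning site, directly downstream of the human cytomegalovirus immediate early enhancer and promoter. A short remnant of the polylinker links it to the backbone-encoded fluorescent protein, which the sequence annotation identifies as AcGFP1, the mammalian codon-optimized GFP from Aequorea coerulescens. An SV40 polyadenylation signal terminates the fusion transcript. The catalogue lists a total size of about 6,400 bp, while the sequenced record is 6,328 nt.

The rest of the plasmid is standard for N1-type vectors. A high-copy ColE1/pUC origin supports replication in E. coli, and an f1 origin is also present. A single Tn5 aminoglycoside phosphotransferase gene (NeoR/KanR) is placed behind tandem bacterial (bla-type) and SV40 early promoters and followed by the HSV TK polyadenylation signal. It therefore confers kanamycin resistance in bacteria and can allow G418 selection in transfected mammalian cells. Small annotated fragments (ble, large T antigen, bGH poly(A)) appear to be short sequence matches within the backbone rather than functional elements.

KLC1 is the light chain subunit of the kinesin motor, thought to couple cargo to the heavy chain or modulate its activity. The construct allows strong constitutive expression of fluorescently labelled KLC1 for live or fixed imaging of its localization in mammalian cells. The associated publication concerns endoplasmic reticulum morphology in developing mammalian axons.
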