Addgene plasmid #186617: Klc1-GFP
Purpose: Encodes Kinesin Light Chain 1 fused to GFP
Depositing lab: Gia Voeltz. Depositing organization: University of Colorado, Boulder. Publication: The ER ladder is a unique morphological feature of developing mammalian axons. Zamponi E, Meehl JB, Voeltz GK. Dev Cell. 2022 Jun 6;57(11):1369-1382.e6. doi: 10.1016/j.devcel.2022.05.002. Epub 2022 May 23. PubMed 35609616.
Backbone
  Vector backbone: GFP-N1
  Total vector size (bp): 6400
  Vector type: Mammalian Expression
Growth in bacteria
  Bacterial resistance: Kanamycin, 50 μg/mL
  Growth temperature: 37°C
  Growth strain: DH5alpha
  Copy number: Unknown
Gene/Insert
  Gene/Insert name: Kinesin Light Chain 1 (alt name: Klc1)
  Species: H. sapiens (human)
  Insert size (bp): 1719
  GenBank ID: NM_182923.4
  Entrez Gene: KLC1 (a.k.a. KLC, KNS2, KNS2A)
  Promoter: CMV
  Tag / fusion protein: GFP (C terminal on backbone)
  Cloning method: Restriction Enzyme; 5′ cloning site NheI (not destroyed); 3′ cloning site KpnI (not destroyed)
  Sequencing primers: 5′ caaaatgtcgtaacaactccgcc; 3′ cacatcgccattcagctcga
Terms and licenses: Academic/Nonprofit Terms; Industry Terms: Not Available to Industry
How to cite: Klc1-GFP was a gift from Gia Voeltz (Addgene plasmid # 186617 ; http://n2t.net/addgene:186617 ; RRID:Addgene_186617)
